Addgene plasmid #16654: Cyclin E-pBI-EGFP
Depositing lab: Bert Vogelstein. Depositing organization: Johns Hopkins University and School of Medicine. Publication: Inactivation of hCDC4 can cause chromosomal instability. Rajagopalan H, Jallepalli PV, Rago C, Velculescu VE, Kinzler KW, Vogelstein B, Lengauer C. Nature. 2004 Mar 4. 428(6978):77-81. 10.1038/nature02313 PubMed 14999283.
Backbone
  Vector backbone: pBI-EGFP
  Backbone manufacturer: Clontech
  Backbone size w/o insert (bp): 5200
  Vector type: Mammalian Expression
  Selectable markers: EGFP
Growth in bacteria
  Bacterial resistance: Ampicillin, 100 μg/mL
  Growth temperature: 37°C
  Growth strain: DH5alpha
  Copy number: Unknown
Gene/Insert
  Gene/Insert name: Cyclin E
  Species: H. sapiens (human)
  Insert size (bp): 2000
  Entrez Gene: CCNE1 (a.k.a. CCNE, pCCNE1)
  Cloning method: Restriction Enzyme
  Sequencing primers: 5′ n/a
Terms and licenses: Academic/Nonprofit Terms; Industry Terms: Not Available to Industry
Depositor comments: A fragment of human cyclin E cDNA including the entire ORF was cloned into pBI-EGFP.
How to cite: Cyclin E-pBI-EGFP was a gift from Bert Vogelstein (Addgene plasmid # 16654 ; http://n2t.net/addgene:16654 ; RRID:Addgene_16654)
