[The description below was written by a language model from this plasmid's Addgene catalogue record and pLannotate feature annotations shown in this document.]
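Description:
Cyclin E-pBI-EGFP is a mammalian expression plasmid built on the Clontech pBI-EGFP backbone, a bidirectional tetracycline-responsive vector. It is propagated in E. coli through a high-copy ColE1/pUC-type origin and selected with ampicillin via the β-lactamase gene and its native promoter. No mammalian drug-resistance cassette is annotated. The catalogue lists EGFP as the selectable marker, meaning that expressing cells are identified or sorted by fluorescence rather than by drug selection.

The core of the construct is a tetracycline response element containing seven tetO copies, flanked on each side by a minimal CMV-type promoter pointing outward. In one direction this drives the insert, a roughly 2 kb fragment of human cyclin E (CCNE1) cDNA that the depositor states contains the entire open reading frame. It is followed by a rabbit β-globin intron and β-globin polyadenylation signal. The annotation tool labels the CCNE1 coding match as a fragment, and the sequence record is flagged as a partial NGS result, so the table may not capture the insert fully. In the opposite direction the element drives EGFP, terminated by an SV40 poly(A) signal. Because both minimal promoters depend on the shared tetO array, cyclin E and EGFP are co-induced only when a Tet transactivator (tTA or rtTA) is supplied from another source, as none is encoded here. Green fluorescence therefore reports which cells are expressing the transgene.

The short lacI, str and large T antigen matches appear to be backbone remnants rather than functional genes. The associated publication concerns hCDC4 inactivation and chromosomal instability, which is consistent with using this plasmid for regulated, trackable overexpression of cyclin E in human cells, although the record does not describe the specific experiments.
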