Features (pLannotate 1.2.2; 19 found; start..end, strand, type, name):
      1..39      +  promoter       minimal CMV promoter: human cytomegalovirus (CMV) immediate early promoter
    133..164     +  misc_feature   MCS (fragment): pUC18/19 multiple cloning site
    392..1486    +  CDS            CCNE1 (fragment): CCNE1_HUMAN - Also known as CCNE. Experimental evidence at protein level: Swiss-Prot protein existence level 1. Essential for the control of the cell cycle at the G1/S (start) transition. From Homo sapiens (Human).
   2118..2690    +  intron         β-globin intron: intron from rabbit β-globin gene
   2694..2816    +  CDS            HBB: HBB_COLGU - Experimental evidence at transcript level: Swiss-Prot protein existence level 2. Involved in oxygen transport from the lung to the various peripheral tissues. From Colobus guereza (Mantled guereza) (Eastern black-and-white colobus monkey).
   2891..2946    +  polyA_signal   β-globin poly(A) signal: rabbit β-globin polyadenylation signal (Gil and Proudfoot, 1987)
   3279..3332    -  CDS            lacI (fragment): lac repressor; lacI; The lac repressor binds to the lac operator to inhibit transcription in E. coli. This inhibition can be relieved by adding lactose or isopropyl-β-D-thiogalactopyranoside (IPTG).
   3515..4103    -  rep_origin     ori: high-copy-number ColE1/pMB1/pBR322/pUC origin of replication
   4274..5134    -  CDS            AmpR: β-lactamase; bla; confers resistance to ampicillin, carbenicillin, and related antibiotics
   5135..5239    -  promoter       AmpR promoter: bla
   5358..5588    +  CDS            str (fragment): STR_KLEPN - Protein inferred from homology: Swiss-Prot protein existence level 3. The aminoglycoside phosphotransferases achieve inactivation of their antibiotic substrates by phosphorylation. From Klebsiella pneumoniae.
   5582..5665    +  CDS            large T antigen (fragment): large T antigen from SV40 (simian virus 40)
   5688..5822    +  polyA_signal   SV40 poly(A) signal: SV40 polyadenylation signal
   5836..5858    -  misc_feature   MCS (fragment): pBluescript multiple cloning site
   5859..6578    -  CDS            EGFP: the original enhanced GFP (Yang et al., 1996) mammalian codon-optimized
   6583..6610    -  misc_feature   MCS (fragment): pBluescript multiple cloning site
   6686..6731    -  promoter       TRE3GV promoter (fragment): 3rd-generation Tet-responsive promoter that can be activated by binding of Tet-On® 3G, optimized for retroviral and lentiviral vectors
   6745..7015    +  protein_bind   tetracycline response element: contains seven copies of the tetracycline operator tetO tetracycline repressor TetR
   7026..7043    +  misc_feature   MCS (fragment): pUC18/19 multiple cloning site
>Addgene plasmid #16654 | Cyclin E-pBI-EGFP | addgene full sequence | sequence record 313744 | Addgene Partial NGS Result
GGTAGGCGTGTACGGTGGGAGGCCTATATAAGCAGAGCTCGTTTAGTGAACCGTCAGATCGCCTGGAGAC
GCCATCCACGCTGTTTTGACCTCCATAGAAGACACCGGGACCGATCCAGCCTCCGCGGCCCCGAATTCGA
GCTCGGTACCCGGGGATCCTCTAGTCAGCTGACGCGCCTCGAGGCATGCCTGCACCCCCCCCCCGAGGAG
CAGCCGGCGCGGCCGCCAGCGCGGTGTAGGGGGCAGGCGCGGATCCCGCCACCGCCGCGCGCTCGGCCCG
CCGACTCCCGGCGCCGCCGCCGCCACTGCCGTCGCCGCCGCCGCCTGCCGGGACTGGAGCGCGCCGTCCG
CCGCGGACAAGACCCTGGCCTCAGGCCGGAGCAGCCCCATCATGCCGAGGGAGCGCAGGGAGCGGGATGC
GAAGGAGCGGGACACCATGAAGGAGGACGGCGGCGCGGAGTTCTCGGCTCGCTCCAGGAAGAGGAAGGCA
AACGTGACCGTTTTTTTGCAGGATCCAGATGAAGAAATGGCCAAAATCGACAGGACGGCGAGGGACCAGT
GTGGGAGCCAGCCTTGGGACAATAATGCAGTCTGTGCAGACCCCTGCTCCCTGATCCCCACACCTGACAA
AGAAGATGATGACCGGGTTTACCCAAACTCAACGTGCAAGCCTCGGATTATTGCACCATCCAGAGGCTCC
CCGCTGCCTGTACTGAGCTGGGCAAATAGAGAGGAAGTCTGGAAAATCATGTTAAACAAGGAAAAGACAT
ACTTAAGGGATCAGCACTTTCTTGAGCAACACCCTCTTCTGCAGCCAAAAATGCGAGCAATTCTTCTGGA
TTGGTTAATGGAGGTGTGTGAAGTCTATAAACTTCACAGGGAGACCTTTTACTTGGCACAAGATTTCTTT
GACCGGTATATGGCGACACAAGAAAATGTTGTAAAAACTCTTTTACAGCTTATTGGGATTTCATCTTTAT
TTATTGCAGCCAAACTTGAGGAAATCTATCCTCCAAAGTTGCACCAGTTTGCGTATGTGACAGATGGAGC
TTGTTCAGGAGATGAAATTCTCACCATGGAATTAATGATTATGAAACTGTTGGATCTCTGTGTCCTGGAT
GTTGACTGCCTTGAATTTCCTTATGGTATACTTGCTGCTTCGGCCTTGTATCATTTCTCGTCATCTGAAT
TGATGCAAAAGGTTTCAGGGTATCAGTGGTGCGACATAGAGAACTGTGTCAAGTGGATGGTTCCATTTGC
CATGGTTATAAGGGAGACGGGGAGCTCAAAACTGAAGCACTTCAAGGGCGTCGCTGATGAAGATGCACAC
AACATACAGACCCACAGAGACAGCTTGGATTTGCTGGACAAAGCCCGAGCAAAGAAAGCCATGTTGTCTG
AACAAAATAGGGCTTCTCCTCTCCCCAGTGGGCTCCTCACCCCGCCACAGAGCGGTAAGAAGCAGAGCAG
CGGGCCGGAAATGGCGTGACCACCCCATCCTTCTCCACCAAAGACAGTTGCGCGCCTGCTCCACGTTCTC
TTCTGTCTGTTGCAGCGGAGGCGTGCGTTTGCTTTTACAGATATCTGAATGGAAGAGTGTTTCTTCCACA
ACAGAAGTATTTCTGTGGATGGCATCAAACAGGGCAAAGTGTTTTTTATTGAATGCTTATAGGTTTTTTT
TAAATAAGTGGGTCAAGTACACCAGCCACCTCCAGACACCAGTGCGTGCTCCCGATGCTGCTATGGAAGG
TGCTACTTGACCTAAGGGACTCCCACAACAACAAAAGCTTGAAGCTGTGGAGGGCCACGGTGGCGTGGCT
CTCCTCGCAGGTGTTCTGGGCTCCGTTGTACCAAGTGGAGCAGGTGGTTGCGGGCAAGCGTTGTGCAGAG
CCCATAGCCAGCTGGGCAGGGGGCTGCCCTCTCCACATTATCAGTTGACAGTGTACAATGCCTTTGATGA
ACTGTTTTGTAAGTGCTGCTATATCTATCCATTTTTTAATAAAGATAATACTGTTTTTGAGACCCGGGAG
CTCGAATTCGAAAGATCTCTTAATTAAGGTCGACAGTTTAAACGCTAGCGCGGCCTCGACGATATCTCTA
GAGCTGAGAACTTCAGGGTGAGTTTGGGGACCCTTGATTGTTCTTTCTTTTTCGCTATTGTAAAATTCAT
GTTATATGGAGGGGGCAAAGTTTTCAGGGTGTTGTTTAGAATGGGAAGATGTCCCTTGTATCACCATGGA
CCCTCATGATAATTTTGTTTCTTTCACTTTCTACTCTGTTGACAACCATTGTCTCCTCTTATTTTCTTTT
CATTTTCTGTAACTTTTTCGTTAAACTTTAGCTTGCATTTGTAACGAATTTTTAAATTCACTTTTGTTTA
TTTGTCAGATTGTAAGTACTTTCTCTAATCACTTTTTTTTCAAGGCAATCAGGGTATATTATATTGTACT
TCAGCACAGTTTTAGAGAACAATTGTTATAATTAAATGATAAGGTAGAATATTTCTGCATATAAATTCTG
GCTGGCGTGGAAATATTCTTATTGGTAGAAACAACTACACCCTGGTCATCATCCTGCCTTTCTCTTTATG
GTTACAATGATATACACTGTTTGAGATGAGGATAAAATACTCTGAGTCCAAACCGGGCCCCTCTGCTAAC
CATGTTCATGCCTTCTTCTCTTTCCTACAGCTCCTGGGCAACGTGCTGGTTGTTGTGCTGTCTCATCATT
TTGGCAAAGAATTCACTCCTCAGGTGCAGGCTGCCTATCAGAAGGTGGTGGCTGGTGTGGCCAATGCCCT
GGCTCACAAATACCACTGAGATCGATCTTTTTCCCTCTGCCAAAAATTATGGGGACATCATGAAGCCCCT
TGAGCATCTGACTTCTGGCTAATAAAGGAAATTTATTTTCATTGCAATAGTGTGTTGGAATTTTTTGTGT
CTCTCACTCGGAAGGACATATGGGAGGGCAAATCATTTAAAACATCAGAATGAGTATTTGGTTTAGAGTT
TGGCAACATATGCCCATATGCTGGCTGCCATGAACAAAGGTTGGCTATAAAGAGGTCATCAGTATATGAA
ACAGCCCCCTGCTGTCCATTCCTTATTCCATAGAAAAGCCTTGACTTGAGGTTAGATTTTTTTTATATTT
TGTTTTGTGTTATTTTTTTCTTTAACATCCCTAAAATTTTCCTTACATGTTTTACTAGCCAGATTTTTCC
TCCTCTCCTGACTACTCCCAGTCATAGCTGTCCCTCTTCTCTTATGGAGATCCCTCGACTGCATTAATGA
ATCGGCCAACGCGCGGGGAGAGGCGGTTTGCGTATTGGGCGCTCTTCCGCTTCCTCGCTCACTGACTCGC
TGCGCTCGGTCGTTCGGCTGCGGCGAGCGGTATCAGCTCACTCAAAGGCGGTAATACGGTTATCCACAGA
ATCAGGGGATAACGCAGGAAAGAACATGTGAGCAAAAGGCCAGCAAAAGGCCAGGAACCGTAAAAAGGCC
GCGTTGCTGGCGTTTTTCCATAGGCTCCGCCCCCCTGACGAGCATCACAAAAATCGACGCTCAAGTCAGA
GGTGGCGAAACCCGACAGGACTATAAAGATACCAGGCGTTTCCCCCTGGAAGCTCCCTCGTGCGCTCTCC
TGTTCCGACCCTGCCGCTTACCGGATACCTGTCCGCCTTTCTCCCTTCGGGAAGCGTGGCGCTTTCTCAT
AGCTCACGCTGTAGGTATCTCAGTTCGGTGTAGGTCGTTCGCTCCAAGCTGGGCTGTGTGCACGAACCCC
CCGTTCAGCCCGACCGCTGCGCCTTATCCGGTAACTATCGTCTTGAGTCCAACCCGGTAAGACACGACTT
ATCGCCACTGGCAGCAGCCACTGGTAACAGGATTAGCAGAGCGAGGTATGTAGGCGGTGCTACAGAGTTC
TTGAAGTGGTGGCCTAACTACGGCTACACTAGAAGAACAGTATTTGGTATCTGCGCTCTGCTGAAGCCAG
TTACCTTCGGAAAAAGAGTTGGTAGCTCTTGATCCGGCAAACAAACCACCGCTGGTAGCGGTGGTTTTTT
TGTTTGCAAGCAGCAGATTACGCGCAGAAAAAAAGGATCTCAAGAAGATCCTTTGATCTTTTCTACGGGG
TCTGACGCTCAGTGGAACGAAAACTCACGTTAAGGGATTTTGGTCATGAGATTATCAAAAAGGATCTTCA
CCTAGATCCTTTTAAATTAAAAATGAAGTTTTAAATCAATCTAAAGTATATATGAGTAAACTTGGTCTGA
CAGTTACCAATGCTTAATCAGTGAGGCACCTATCTCAGCGATCTGTCTATTTCGTTCATCCATAGTTGCC
TGACTCCCCGTCGTGTAGATAACTACGATACGGGAGGGCTTACCATCTGGCCCCAGTGCTGCAATGATAC
CGCGAGACCCACGCTCACCGGCTCCAGATTTATCAGCAATAAACCAGCCAGCCGGAAGGGCCGAGCGCAG
AAGTGGTCCTGCAACTTTATCCGCCTCCATCCAGTCTATTAATTGTTGCCGGGAAGCTAGAGTAAGTAGT
TCGCCAGTTAATAGTTTGCGCAACGTTGTTGCCATTGCTACAGGCATCGTGGTGTCACGCTCGTCGTTTG
GTATGGCTTCATTCAGCTCCGGTTCCCAACGATCAAGGCGAGTTACATGATCCCCCATGTTGTGCAAAAA
AGCGGTTAGCTCCTTCGGTCCTCCGATCGTTGTCAGAAGTAAGTTGGCCGCAGTGTTATCACTCATGGTT
ATGGCAGCACTGCATAATTCTCTTACTGTCATGCCATCCGTAAGATGCTTTTCTGTGACTGGTGAGTACT
CAACCAAGTCATTCTGAGAATAGTGTATGCGGCGACCGAGTTGCTCTTGCCCGGCGTCAACACGGGATAA
TACCGCGCCACATAGCAGAACTTTAAAAGTGCTCATCATTGGAAAACGTTCTTCGGGGCGAAAACTCTCA
AGGATCTTACCGCTGTTGAGATCCAGTTCGATGTAACCCACTCGTGCACCCAACTGATCTTCAGCATCTT
TTACTTTCACCAGCGTTTCTGGGTGAGCAAAAACAGGAAGGCAAAATGCCGCAAAAAAGGGAATAAGGGC
GACACGGAAATGTTGAATACTCATACTCTTCCTTTTTCAATATTATTGAAGCATTTATCAGGGTTATTGT
CTCATGAGCGGATACATATTTGAATGTATTTAGAAAAATAAACAAATAGGGGTTCCGCGCACATTTCCCC
GAAAAGTGCCACCTGACGTCTAAGAAACCATTATTATCATGACATTAACCTATAAAAATAGGCGTATCAC
GAGGCCCTTTCGTCTTCACTCGACGCGGCCAGCTTGGTCGAGCTGGATACTTCCCGTCCGCCAGGGGGAC
ATGCCGGCGATGCTGAAGGTCGCGCGCATTCCCGATGAAGAGGCCGGTTACCGCCTGTTGACCTGGTGGG
ACGGGCAGGGCGCCGCCCGAGTCTTCGCCTCGGCGGCGGGCGCTCTGCTCATGGAGCGCGCGTCCGGGGC
CGGGGACCTTGCACAGATAGCGTGGTCCGGCCAGGACGACGAGGCTTGCAGGATCATAATCAGCCATACC
ACATTTGTAGAGGTTTTACTTGCTTTAAAAAACCTCCCACACCTCCCCCTGAACCTGAAACATAAAATGA
ATGCAATTGTTGTTGTTAACTTGTTTATTGCAGCTTATAATGGTTACAAATAAAGCAATAGCATCACAAA
TTTCACAAATAAAGCATTTTTTTCACTGCATTCTAGTTGTGGTTTGTCCAAACTCATCAATGTATCTTAT
CATGTCTGGATCCTCTAGAACTAGGTCGACAAGCTTGATATCGAATTCTTACTTGTACAGCTCGTCCATG
CCGAGAGTGATCCCGGCGGCGGTCACGAACTCCAGCAGGACCATGTGATCGCGCTTCTCGTTGGGGTCTT
TGCTCAGGGCGGACTGGGTGCTCAGGTAGTGGTTGTCGGGCAGCAGCACGGGGCCGTCGCCGATGGGGGT
GTTCTGCTGGTAGTGGTCGGCGAGCTGCACGCTGCCGTCCTCGATGTTGTGGCGGATCTTGAAGTTCACC
TTGATGCCGTTCTTCTGCTTGTCGGCCATGATATAGACGTTGTGGCTGTTGTAGTTGTACTCCAGCTTGT
GCCCCAGGATGTTGCCGTCCTCCTTGAAGTCGATGCCCTTCAGCTCGATGCGGTTCACCAGGGTGTCGCC
CTCGAACTTCACCTCGGCGCGGGTCTTGTAGTTGCCGTCGTCCTTGAAGAAGATGGTGCGCTCCTGGACG
TAGCCTTCGGGCATGGCGGACTTGAAGAAGTCGTGCTGCTTCATGTGGTCGGGGTAGCGGCTGAAGCACT
GCACGCCGTAGGTCAGGGTGGTCACGAGGGTGGGCCAGGGCACGGGCAGCTTGCCGGTGGTGCAGATGAA
CTTCAGGGTCAGCTTGCCGTAGGTGGCATCGCCCTCGCCCTCGCCGGACACGCTGAACTTGTGGCCGTTT
ACGTCGCCGTCCAGCTCGACCAGGATGGGCACCACCCCGGTGAACAGCTCCTCGCCCTTGCTCACCATCC
GCGGGGATCCACTAGTTCTAGAGCGGCCGCTGCAGGAATTCGGGGCCGCGGAGGCTGGATCGGTCCCGGT
GTCTTCTATGGAGGTCAAAACAGCGTGGATGGCGTCTCCAGGCGATCTGACGGTTCACTAAACGAGCTCT
GCTTATATAGGTCGAGTTTACCACTCCCTATCAGTGATAGAGAAAAGTGAAAGTCGAGTTTACCACTCCC
TATCAGTGATAGAGAAAAGTGAAAGTCGAGTTTACCACTCCCTATCAGTGATAGAGAAAAGTGAAAGTCG
AGTTTACCACTCCCTATCAGTGATAGAGAAAAGTGAAAGTCGAGTTTACCACTCCCTATCAGTGATAGAG
AAAAGTGAAAGTCGAGTTTACCACTCCCTATCAGTGATAGAGAAAAGTGAAAGTCGAGTTTACCACTCCC
TATCAGTGATAGAGAAAAGTGAAAGTCGAGCTCGGTACCCGGGTCGA
